>Addgene plasmid #134158 | pJM019 | addgene full sequence | sequence record 271373 | Addgene NGS Result
GCAACCCTGGGAGACGTCCCAGGGACTTTGGGGGCCGTTTTTGTGGCCCGACCTGAGGAAGGGAGTCGAT
GTGGAATCCGACCCCGTCAGGATATGTGGTTCTGGTAGGAGACGAGAACCTAAAACAGTTCCCGCCTCCG
TCTGAATTTTTGCTTTCGGTTTGGAACCGAAGCCGCGCGTCTTGTCTGCTGCAGCGCTGCAGCATCGTTC
TGTGTTGTCTCTGTCTGACTGTGTTTCTGTATTTGTCTGAAAATTAGGGCCAGACTGTTACCACTCCCTT
AAGTTTGACCTTAGGTCACTGGAAAGATGTCGAGCGGATCGCTCACAACCAGTCGGTAGATGTCAAGAAG
AGACGTTGGGTTACCTTCTGCTCTGCAGAATGGCCAACCTTTAACGTCGGATGGCCGCGAGACGGCACCT
TTAACCGAGACCTCATCACCCAGGTTAAGATCAAGGTCTTTTCACCTGGCCCGCATGGACACCCAGACCA
GGTCCCCTACATCGTGACCTGGGAAGCCTTGGCTTTTGACCCCCCTCCCTGGGTCAAGCCCTTTGTACAC
CCTAAGCCTCCGCCTCCTCTTCCTCCATCCGCCCCGTCTCTCCCCCTTGAACCTCCTCGTTCGACCCCGC
CTCGATCCTCCCTTTATCCAGCCCTCACTCCTTCTCTAGGCGCCGGCCGGATCCTCGAGGCCACC
[765 nt withheld, positions 696-1460]
GGCCGCGGCAGCAGCCATCATCATCATCATCACAGCAGCGGCCTGGAAGTTCTGTTCCAGGGGCCCCTGG
AAGTTCTGTTCCAGGGGCCCTCCGGAGGGATGGTGAGCAAGGGCGAGGAGCTGTTCACCGGGGTGGTGCC
CATCCTGGTCGAGCTGGACGGCGACGTAAACGGCCACAAGTTCAGCGTGTCCGGCGAGGGCGAGGGCGAT
GCCACCTACGGCAAGCTGACCCTGAAGTTCATCTGCACCACCGGCAAGCTGCCCGTGCCCTGGCCCACCC
TCGTGACCACCCTGACCTACGGCGTGCAGTGCTTCAGCCGCTACCCCGACCACATGAAGCAGCACGACTT
CTTCAAGTCCGCCATGCCCGAAGGCTACGTCCAGGAGCGCACCATCTTCTTCAAGGACGACGGCAACTAC
AAGACCCGCGCCGAGGTGAAGTTCGAGGGCGACACCCTGGTGAACCGCATCGAGCTGAAGGGCATCGACT
TCAAGGAGGACGGCAACATCCTGGGGCACAAGCTGGAGTACAACTACAACAGCCACAACGTCTATATCAT
GGCCGACAAGCAGAAGAACGGCATCAAGGTGAACTTCAAGATCCGCCACAACATCGAGGACGGCAGCGTG
CAGCTCGCCGACCACTACCAGCAGAACACCCCCATCGGCGACGGCCCCGTGCTGCTGCCCGACAACCACT
ACCTGAGCACCCAGTCCGCCCTGAGCAAAGACCCCAACGAGAAGCGCGATCACATGGTCCTGCTGGAGTT
CGTGACCGCCACCGGGATCACTCTTGGCATGGACGAGCTGTACAAGTAAAGATCCACCGGATCTAGATAA
CTGATCATAATCAGCCATACCACATTTGTAGAGGTTTTACTTGCTTTAAAAAACCTCCCACACCTCCCCC
TGAACCTGAAACATAAAATGAATGCAATTCGCCAGCACAGTGGTCGACCCTGTGGAATGTGTGTCAGTTA
GGGTGTGGAAAGTCCCCAGGCTCCCCAGCAGGCAGAAGTATGCAAAGCATGCATCTCAATTAGTCAGCAA
CCAGGTGTGGAAAGTCCCCAGGCTCCCCAGCAGGCAGAAGTATGCAAAGCATGCATCTCAATTAGTCAGC
AACCATAGTCCCGCCCCTAACTCCGCCCATCCCGCCCCTAACTCCGCCCAGTTCCGCCCATTCTCCGCCC
CATGGCTGACTAATTTTTTTTATTTATGCAGAGGCCGAGGCCGCCTCGGCCTCTGAGCTATTCCAGAAGT
AGTGAGGAGGCTTTTTTGGAGGCCTAGGCTTTTGCAAAAAGCTTCATGGCCAAGCCTTTGTCTCAAGAAG
AATCCACCCTCATTGAAAGAGCAACGGCTACAATCAACAGCATCCCCATCTCTGAAGACTACAGCGTCGC
CAGCGCAGCTCTCTCTAGCGACGGCCGCATCTTCACTGGTGTCAATGTATATCATTTTACTGGGGGACCT
TGTGCAGAACTCGTGGTGCTGGGCACTGCTGCTGCTGCGGCAGCTGGCAACCTGACTTGTATCGTCGCGA
TCGGAAATGAGAACAGGGGCATCTTGAGCCCCTGCGGACGGTGCCGACAGGTGCTTCTCGATCTGCATCC
TGGGATCAAAGCCATAGTGAAGGACAGTGATGGACAGCCGACGGCAGTTGGGATTCGTGAATTGCTGCCC
TCTGGTTATGTGTGGGAGGGCTAAGATCGATAAAATAAAAGATTTTATTTAGTCTCCAGAAAAAGGGGGG
AATGAAAGACCCCACCTGTAGGTTTGGCAAGCTAGCTTAAGTAACGCCATTTTGCAAGGCATGGAAAAAT
ACATAACTGAGAATAGAGAAGTTCAGATCAAGGTCAGGAACAGATGGAACAGCTGAATATGGGCCAAACA
GGATATCTGTGGTAAGCAGTTCCTGCCCCGGCTCAGGGCCAAGAACAGATGGAACAGCTGAATATGGGCC
AAACAGGATATCTGTGGTAAGCAGTTCCTGCCCCGGCTCAGGGCCAAGAACAGATGGTCCCCAGATGCGG
TCCAGCCCTCAGCAGTTTCTAGAGAACCATCAGATGTTTCCAGGGTGCCCCAAGGACCTGAAATGACCCT
GTGCCTTATTTGAACTAACCAATCAGTTCGCTTCTCGCTTCTGTTCGCGCGCTTCTGCTCCCCGAGCTCA
ATAAAAGAGCCCACAACCCCTCACTCGGGGCGCCAGTCCTCCGATTGACTGAGTCGCCCGGGTACCCGTG
TATCCAATAAACCCTCTTGCAGTTGCATCCGACTTGTGGTCTCGCTGTTCCTTGGGAGGGTCTCCTCTGA
GTGATTGACTACCCGTCAGCGGGGGTCTTTCACATGCAGCATGTATCAAAATTAATTTGGTTTTTTTTCT
TAAGTATTTACATTAAATGGCCATAGTTGCATTAATGAATCGGCCAACGCGCGGGGAGAGGCGGTTTGCG
TATTGGGCGCTCTTCCGCTTCCTCGCTCACTGACTCGCTGCGCTCGGTCGTTCGGCTGCGGCGAGCGGTA
TCAGCTCACTCAAAGGCGGTAATACGGTTATCCACAGAATCAGGGGATAACGCAGGAAAGAACATGTGAG
CAAAAGGCCAGCAAAAGGCCAGGAACCGTAAAAAGGCCGCGTTGCTGGCGTTTTTCCATAGGCTCCGCCC
CCCTGACGAGCATCACAAAAATCGACGCTCAAGTCAGAGGTGGCGAAACCCGACAGGACTATAAAGATAC
CAGGCGTTTCCCCCTGGAAGCTCCCTCGTGCGCTCTCCTGTTCCGACCCTGCCGCTTACCGGATACCTGT
CCGCCTTTCTCCCTTCGGGAAGCGTGGCGCTTTCTCATAGCTCACGCTGTAGGTATCTCAGTTCGGTGTA
GGTCGTTCGCTCCAAGCTGGGCTGTGTGCACGAACCCCCCGTTCAGCCCGACCGCTGCGCCTTATCCGGT
AACTATCGTCTTGAGTCCAACCCGGTAAGACACGACTTATCGCCACTGGCAGCAGCCACTGGTAACAGGA
TTAGCAGAGCGAGGTATGTAGGCGGTGCTACAGAGTTCTTGAAGTGGTGGCCTAACTACGGCTACACTAG
AAGAACAGTATTTGGTATCTGCGCTCTGCTGAAGCCAGTTACCTTCGGAAAAAGAGTTGGTAGCTCTTGA
TCCGGCAAACAAACCACCGCTGGTAGCGGTGGTTTTTTTGTTTGCAAGCAGCAGATTACGCGCAGAAAAA
AAGGATCTCAAGAAGATCCTTTGATCTTTTCTACGGGGTCTGACGCTCAGTGGAACGAAAACTCACGTTA
AGGGATTTTGGTCATGAGATTATCAAAAAGGATCTTCACCTAGATCCTTTTGCGGCCGCAAATCAATCTA
AAGTATATATGAGTAAACTTGGTCTGACAGTTACCAATGCTTAATCAGTGAGGCACCTATCTCAGCGATC
TGTCTATTTCGTTCATCCATAGTTGCCTGACTCCCCGTCGTGTAGATAACTACGATACGGGAGGGCTTAC
CATCTGGCCCCAGTGCTGCAATGATACCGCGAGACCCACGCTCACCGGCTCCAGATTTATCAGCAATAAA
CCAGCCAGCCGGAAGGGCCGAGCGCAGAAGTGGTCCTGCAACTTTATCCGCCTCCATCCAGTCTATTAAT
TGTTGCCGGGAAGCTAGAGTAAGTAGTTCGCCAGTTAATAGTTTGCGCAACGTTGTTGCCATTGCTACAG
GCATCGTGGTGTCACGCTCGTCGTTTGGTATGGCTTCATTCAGCTCCGGTTCCCAACGATCAAGGCGAGT
TACATGATCCCCCATGTTGTGCAAAAAAGCGGTTAGCTCCTTCGGTCCTCCGATCGTTGTCAGAAGTAAG
TTGGCCGCAGTGTTATCACTCATGGTTATGGCAGCACTGCATAATTCTCTTACTGTCATGCCATCCGTAA
GATGCTTTTCTGTGACTGGTGAGTACTCAACCAAGTCATTCTGAGAATAGTGTATGCGGCGACCGAGTTG
CTCTTGCCCGGCGTCAATACGGGATAATACCGCGCCACATAGCAGAACTTTAAAAGTGCTCATCATTGGA
AAACGTTCTTCGGGGCGAAAACTCTCAAGGATCTTACCGCTGTTGAGATCCAGTTCGATGTAACCCACTC
GTGCACCCAACTGATCTTCAGCATCTTTTACTTTCACCAGCGTTTCTGGGTGAGCAAAAACAGGAAGGCA
AAATGCCGCAAAAAAGGGAATAAGGGCGACACGGAAATGTTGAATACTCATACTCTTCCTTTTTCAATAT
TATTGAAGCATTTATCAGGGTTATTGTCTCATGAGCGGATACATATTTGAATGTATTTAGAAAAATAAAC
AAATAGGGGTTCCGCGCACATTTCCCCGAAAAGTGCCACCTGCAGCCTGAATATGGGCCAAACAGGATAT
CTGTGGTAAGCAGTTCCTGCCCCGGCTCAGGGCCAAGAACAGATGGAACAGCTGAATATGGGCCAAACAG
GATATCTGTGGTAAGCAGTTCCTGCCCCGGCTCAGGGCCAAGAACAGATGGTCCCCAGATGCGGTCCAGC
CCTCAGCAGTTTCTAGAGAACCATCAGATGTTTCCAGGGTGCCCCAAGGACCTGAAATGACCCTGTGCCT
TATTTGAACTAACCAATCAGTTCGCTTCTCGCTTCTGTTCGCGCGCTTCTGCTCCCCGAGCTCAATAAAA
GAGCCCACAACCCCTCACTCGGGGCGCCAGTCCTCCGATTGACTGAGTCGCCCGGGTACCCGTGTATCCA
ATAAACCCTCTTGCAGTTGCATCCGACTTGTGGTCTCGCTGTTCCTTGGGAGGGTCTCCTCTGAGTGATT
GACTACCCGTCAGCGGGGGTCTTTCATTTGGGGGCTCGTCCGGGATCGGGAGACCCCTGCCCAGGGACCA
CCGACCCACCACCGGGAGGCAAGCTGGCCAGCAACTTATCTGTGTCTGTCCGATTGTCTAGTGTCTATGA
CTGATTTTATGCGCCTGCGTCGGTACTAGTTAGCTAACTAGCTCTGTATCTGGCGGACCCGTGGTGGAAC
TGACGAGTTCTGAACACCCGGCC
Features (pLannotate 1.2.2; 15 found; start..end, strand, type, name):
    258..674     +  CDS            gag (truncated): truncated Moloney murine leukemia virus (MMLV) gag gene lacking the start codon
    696..1460    +  CDS            PSMA3 (sequence withheld): PSA3_HUMAN - Also known as HC8, PSC8. Experimental evidence at protein level: Swiss-Prot protein existence level 1. Component of the 20S core proteasome complex involved in the proteolytic degradation of most intracellular proteins. This complex plays numerous essential roles within the cell by associating with different regulatory particles. Associated with two 19S regulatory particles, forms the 26S proteasome and thus participates in the ATP- dependent degradation of ubiquitinated proteins. The 26S proteasome plays a key role in the maintenance of protein homeostasis by removing misfolded o
   1476..1492    +  CDS            capTEV™ (fragment): composite tag for in vivo biotinylation, TEV protease cleavage, and 6xHis tagging
   1560..2279    +  CDS            EGFP: the original enhanced GFP (Yang et al., 1996) mammalian codon-optimized
   2302..2386    +  CDS            large T antigen (fragment): large T antigen from SV40 (simian virus 40)
   2429..2758    +  promoter       SV40 promoter: SV40 enhancer and early promoter
   2766..3164    +  CDS            BSD: blasticidin S deaminase; Aspergillus terreus BSD; confers resistance to blasticidin
   3211..3332    +  LTR            3' LTR (ΔU3) (fragment): self-inactivating 3' long terminal repeat (LTR) from Moloney murine leukemia virus
   3333..3802    +  LTR            LTR: long terminal repeat from Moloney murine leukemia virus
   3868..3920    -  CDS            lacI (fragment): lac repressor; lacI; The lac repressor binds to the lac operator to inhibit transcription in E. coli. This inhibition can be relieved by adding lactose or isopropyl-β-D-thiogalactopyranoside (IPTG).
   4103..4691    -  rep_origin     ori: high-copy-number ColE1/pMB1/pBR322/pUC origin of replication
   4851..5711    -  CDS            AmpR: β-lactamase; bla; confers resistance to ampicillin, carbenicillin, and related antibiotics
   5712..5816    -  promoter       AmpR promoter: bla
   5847..6316    +  LTR            LTR: long terminal repeat from Moloney murine leukemia virus
   6440..191     +  misc_feature   MESV Ψ (fragment) (across the origin): packaging signal of murine embryonic stem cell virus
