[The description below was written by a language model from this plasmid's Addgene catalogue record and pLannotate feature annotations shown in this document.]
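Description:
pJM019 is a Moloney murine leukemia virus-based retroviral expression plasmid built on pJAG98, a pBABEblast derivative, for stable expression of a GFP-tagged human proteasome subunit in mammalian cells. In bacteria it is maintained through a high-copy ColE1/pUC-type origin and selected with ampicillin via the β-lactamase gene and its native promoter.

The retroviral cassette is flanked by MMLV long terminal repeats. Downstream of the 5′ LTR lie a packaging signal (annotated as an MESV Ψ fragment spanning the sequence origin) and a truncated gag segment lacking its start codon, which together allow the transcript to be packaged into virions when gag, pol and env are supplied in trans by a packaging cell line. No separate internal promoter is annotated upstream of the insert, so expression of the fusion is presumably driven from the 5′ LTR, as is usual for pBABE vectors. The payload is the human PSMA3 coding sequence, which encodes an alpha-type subunit of the 20S core proteasome. It is followed by a short linker region that the annotation software matches to a TEV-cleavage tag fragment, and then by EGFP, which places the fluorescent protein at the C terminus of PSMA3, consistent with the catalogue entry. An SV40 enhancer/early promoter then drives blasticidin S deaminase, allowing blasticidin selection of transduced cells. The small large T antigen and lacI fragments appear to be backbone remnants rather than functional elements.

The construct is suited to generating stable cell lines for localising or affinity-purifying PSMA3 and associated proteasome complexes. The associated publication concerns an isoform-specific association of Nde1 with the proteasome.
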