Addgene plasmid #134158: pJM019
Purpose: Retroviral plasmid expressing GFP PSMA3
Depositing lab: Iain Cheeseman. Depositing organization: Whitehead Institute for Biomedical Research. Publication: Nde1 promotes diverse dynein functions through differential interactions and exhibits an isoform-specific proteasome association. Monda JK, Cheeseman IM. Mol Biol Cell. 2018 Sep 15;29(19):2336-2345. doi: 10.1091/mbc.E18-07-0418. Epub 2018 Jul 19. PubMed 30024347.
Backbone
  Vector backbone: pJAG98 (pBABEblast)
  Vector type: Mammalian Expression, Retroviral
Growth in bacteria
  Bacterial resistance: Ampicillin, 100 μg/mL
  Growth temperature: 37°C
  Growth strain: NEB Stable
  Copy number: High Copy
Gene/Insert
  Gene/Insert name: PSMA3
  Species: H. sapiens (human)
  Entrez Gene: PSMA3 (a.k.a. HC8, PSC3)
  Tag / fusion protein: GFP (C terminal on insert)
  Cloning method: Restriction Enzyme; 5′ cloning site unknown (unknown if destroyed); 3′ cloning site unknown (unknown if destroyed)
Terms and licenses: Academic/Nonprofit Terms; Industry Terms: Not Available to Industry
How to cite: pJM019 was a gift from Iain Cheeseman (Addgene plasmid # 134158 ; http://n2t.net/addgene:134158 ; RRID:Addgene_134158)
